Addgene plasmid #53039: pHL1801
Purpose: PLlacO-1:RBS(st7):gfp
Depositing lab: Han Lim. Depositing organization: University of California, Berkeley. Publication: Rapid and robust signaling in the CsrA cascade via RNA-protein interactions and feedback regulation. Adamson DN, Lim HN. Proc Natl Acad Sci U S A. 2013 Aug 6;110(32):13120-5. doi: 10.1073/pnas.1308476110. Epub 2013 Jul 22. PubMed 23878244.
Backbone
  Vector backbone: unknown
  Backbone manufacturer: Lim lab
  Vector type: Bacterial Expression, Synthetic Biology
Growth in bacteria
  Bacterial resistance: Kanamycin, 50 μg/mL
  Growth temperature: 37°C
  Growth strain: DH5alpha
  Copy number: High Copy
Gene/Insert
  Gene/Insert name: GFP
  Species: Aequorea victoria
  Promoter: pLlac0-1
  Tag / fusion protein: RBS(st7) (N terminal on insert)
  Cloning method: Unknown
  Sequencing primers: 5′ unknown; 3′ AspTerm ACTGCTCACAAGAAAAAAGGCACG
Terms and licenses: Academic/Nonprofit Terms; Industry Terms: Not Available to Industry
How to cite: pHL1801 was a gift from Han Lim (Addgene plasmid # 53039 ; http://n2t.net/addgene:53039 ; RRID:Addgene_53039)
