[The description below was written by a language model from this plasmid's Addgene catalogue record and the feature table of its GenBank file.]
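Description:
pHL1801 is a bacterial expression and synthetic-biology plasmid built in the depositing lab on a backbone that the record lists as unknown. It is maintained in E. coli as a high-copy plasmid under kanamycin selection. The origin of replication and the resistance cassette are not annotated in the available sequence data, so their identity cannot be stated beyond these catalogue entries.

The payload is a simple reporter cassette, summarised as PLlacO-1:RBS(st7):gfp. Aequorea victoria green fluorescent protein is transcribed from PLlacO-1, a synthetic hybrid promoter that combines phage lambda PL elements with lac operator sites. It is repressed by LacI and induced with IPTG in hosts that supply the repressor. Translation initiates from a defined ribosome binding site designated st7. The catalogue files this under the tag field, but it is an upstream translational element rather than a protein fusion. The primer annotations note that the coding sequence is not matched by EGFP-specific primers, consistent with a non-EGFP form of GFP.

The held GenBank record is a partial read of 779 bp, not the full plasmid. It covers the GFP coding sequence on the complementary strand and, just upstream of the gene's start, a single lac operator at the edge of the read, which fits the stated promoter. The rest of the promoter, any terminator and the backbone lie outside it. The associated publication concerns signalling dynamics in the CsrA post-transcriptional regulatory cascade, so the construct plausibly serves as an inducible GFP reporter or reference in that work, although the record does not state its specific role.
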