LOCUS       Exported 779 bp ds-DNA linear SYN 28-JUN-2021
DEFINITION  PLlacO-1:RBS(st7):gfp .
ACCESSION   .
VERSION     .
KEYWORDS    pHL1801
SOURCE      synthetic DNA construct
  ORGANISM  synthetic DNA construct
REFERENCE   1 (bases 1 to 779)
  AUTHORS   Adamson DN, Lim HN
  TITLE     Rapid and robust signaling in the CsrA cascade via RNA-protein
            interactions and feedback regulation.
  JOURNAL   Proc Natl Acad Sci U S A. 2013 Aug 6;110(32):13120-5. doi:
            10.1073/pnas.1308476110. Epub 2013 Jul 22.
  PUBMED    23878244
REFERENCE   2 (bases 1 to 779)
  AUTHORS   .
  TITLE     Direct Submission
  JOURNAL   Exported Jun 28, 2021 from SnapGene Server 1.1.58
            http://www.snapgene.com
FEATURES             Location/Qualifiers
     source          1..779
                     /organism="synthetic DNA construct"
                     /mol_type="other DNA"
     CDS             complement(18..734)
                     /codon_start=1
                     /product="Aequoria victoria green fluorescent protein"
                     /label=GFP
                     /translation="MRKGEELFTGVVPILVELDGDVNGHKFSVSGEGEGDATYGKLTLK
                     FICTTGKLPVPWPTLVTTFGYGVQCFARYPDHMKQHDFFKSAMPEGYVQERTIFFKDDG
                     NYKTRAEVKFEGDTLVNRIELKGIDFKEDGNILGHKLEYNYNSHNVYIMADKQKNGIKV
                     NFKIRHNIEDGSVQLADHYQQNTPIGDGPVLLPDNHYLSTQSALSKDPNEKRDHMVLLE
                     FVTAAGITHGMDELYK"
     primer_bind     complement(61..81)
                     /label=GFP-F
                     /note="GFP, forward primer. Does NOT anneal to EGFP"
     primer_bind     676..704
                     /label=GFP-R
                     /note="GFP, reverse primer. Does NOT anneal to EGFP"
     protein_bind    763..779
                     /label=lac operator
                     /bound_moiety="lac repressor encoded by lacI"
                     /note="The lac repressor binds to the lac operator to
                     inhibit transcription in E. coli. This inhibition can be
                     relieved by adding lactose or
                     isopropyl-beta-D-thiogalactopyranoside (IPTG)."
ORIGIN
        1 ccctgtacga ttaaagctta tttgtatagt tcatccatgc catgtgtaat cccagcagct
       61 gttacaaact caagaaggac catgtggtct ctcttttcgt tgggatcttt cgaaagggca
      121 gattgtgtgg acaggtaatg gttgtctggt aaaaggacag ggccatcgcc aattggagta
      181 ttttgttgat aatggtctgc tagttgaacg cttccatctt caatgttgtg tctaattttg
      241 aagttaactt tgattccatt cttttgtttg tctgccatga tgtatacatt gtgtgagtta
      301 tagttgtatt ccaatttgtg tccaagaatg tttccatctt ctttaaaatc aatacctttt
      361 aactcgattc tattaacaag ggtatcacct tcaaacttga cttcagcacg tgtcttgtag
      421 ttcccgtcat ctttgaaaaa tatagttctt tcctgtacat aaccttcggg catggcactc
      481 ttgaaaaagt catgctgttt catatgatct gggtatctcg caaagcattg aacaccataa
      541 ccgaaagtag tgacaagtgt tggccatgga acaggtagtt ttccagtagt gcaaataaat
      601 ttaagggtaa gttttccgta tgttgcatca ccttcaccct ctccactgac agaaaatttg
      661 tgcccattaa catcaccatc taattcaaca agaattggga caactccagt gaaaagttct
      721 tctcctttac gcattttttt ttcctcctta cccgggagta tcttgttatc cgctcacaa
//
