>Addgene plasmid #53039 | pHL1801 | addgene partial sequence | sequence record 83849 | GFP-R 5'-CCATCTAATTCAACAAGAATTGGGACAAC-3'
CCTTTACGCATTTTTTTTCCTCCTTACCCGGGAGTATCTTGTTATCCGCTCACAATGTCAATGTTATCCG
CTCACATTTATGGATCAGTCGACCTGCAGTTCGAGACGTCGGAATTGCCAGCTGGGGCGCCCTCTGGTAA
GGTTGGGAAGCCCTGCAAAGTAAACTGGATGGCTTTCTTGCCGCCAAGGATCTGATGGCGCAGGGGATCA
AGATCTGATCAAGAGACAGGATGAGGATCGTTTCGCATGATTGAACAAGGTGGATTGCACGCAGGTTCTC
CGGCCGCTTGGGTGGAGAGGCTATTCGGCTATGACTGGGCACAACAGACAATCGGCTGCTCTGATGCCGC
CGTGTTCCGGCTGTCAGCGCAGGGGCGCCCGGTTCTTTTTGTCAAGACCGACCTGTCCGGTGCCCTGAAT
GAACTGCAGGACGAGGCAGCGCGGCTATCGTGGCTGGCCACGACGGGCGTTCCTTGCGCAGCTGTGCTCG
ACGTTGTCACTGAAGCGGGAAGGGACTGGCTGCTATTGGGCGAAGTGCCGGGGCAGGATCTCCTGTCATC
TCACCTTGCTCCTGCCGAGAAAGTATCCATCATGGCTGATGCAATGCGGCGGCTGCATACGCTTGATCCG
GCTACCTGCCCATTCGACCACCAAGCGAAACATCGCATCGAGCGAGCACGTACTCGGATGGAAGCCGGTC
TTGTCGATCAGGATGATCTGGACGAAGAGCATCAGGGGCTCGCGCCACCCGAACTGTTCGCCAGGCTCAA
GGCGCGCATGCCCGACGGCGAGGACCTCGTCGTGACCCATGGCGATGCCTGCTTGCC
